Addgene plasmid #140146: pCEFL GAL4dbd-KLF4 1-329
Purpose: GAL4-DNA binding domain fusion protein with the 329 N-terminal amino acids of human KLF4
Depositing lab: Ramiro Iglesias-Bartolome. Depositing organization: National Cancer Institute (NCI). Publication: YAP1/TAZ-TEAD transcriptional networks maintain skin homeostasis by regulating cell proliferation and limiting KLF4 activity. Yuan Y, Park J, Feng A, Awasthi P, Wang Z, Chen Q, Iglesias-Bartolome R. Nat Commun. 2020 Mar 19;11(1):1472. doi: 10.1038/s41467-020-15301-0. PubMed 32193376.
Backbone
  Vector backbone: pCEFL
  Total vector size (bp): 7486
  Vector type: Mammalian Expression
  Selectable markers: Neomycin (select with G418)
Growth in bacteria
  Bacterial resistance: Ampicillin, 100 μg/mL
  Growth temperature: 37°C
  Growth strain: DH5alpha
  Copy number: High Copy
Gene/Insert
  Gene/Insert name: KLF4 Kruppel factor
  Species: H. sapiens (human)
  Mutation: Deleted amino acids 330 to 479
  GenBank ID: NM_004235
  Entrez Gene: KLF4 (a.k.a. EZF, GKLF)
  Promoter: EF1a
  Tag / fusion protein: GAL4dbd (N terminal on insert)
  Cloning method: Restriction Enzyme; 5′ cloning site HindIII (not destroyed); 3′ cloning site NotI (not destroyed)
  Sequencing primers: 5′ TTCTTCCATTTCAGGTGTCG; 3′ ATT TAG GTG ACA CTA TAG
Terms and licenses: Academic/Nonprofit Terms; Industry Terms: Not Available to Industry
How to cite: pCEFL GAL4dbd-KLF4 1-329 was a gift from Ramiro Iglesias-Bartolome (Addgene plasmid # 140146 ; http://n2t.net/addgene:140146 ; RRID:Addgene_140146)
