[The description below was written by a language model from this plasmid's Addgene catalogue record and the feature table of its GenBank file.]
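Description:
pCEFL GAL4dbd-KLF4 1-329 is a mammalian expression plasmid of about 7.5 kb built on the pCEFL backbone. It is propagated in E. coli as a high-copy plasmid through a ColE1 origin and selected with ampicillin (AmpR with its own promoter). For mammalian cells it carries a neomycin/kanamycin resistance gene allowing G418 selection of stable transfectants. An SV40 origin element lies just upstream of that gene, although the record does not annotate the promoter driving it. Remnants of a lac promoter/operator and M13-reverse and SP6 primer sites are also annotated in the backbone.

The expression cassette uses the EF-1α promoter, a strong constitutive promoter in most mammalian cell types, followed by an open reading frame that fuses the yeast Gal4 DNA-binding domain to the N-terminus of human KLF4 residues 1–329, and is terminated by the bovine growth hormone polyadenylation signal. The truncation removes amino acids 330 to 479, and the Gal4 domain supplies DNA binding to the fusion. The fusion is flanked by SfiI A and SfiI B sites, and the catalogue lists HindIII and NotI as the cloning sites, while a feature note describes the KLF4 fragment as a BamHI/NotI piece.

Gal4dbd fusions of this type are typically co-transfected with a reporter driven by Gal4 upstream activating sequences, so that the transcriptional activity of the fused region can be measured independently of its natural target sites. The associated work concerns YAP1/TAZ-TEAD networks limiting KLF4 activity in skin. The record itself does not specify the reporter or assay.
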