LOCUS       445_pCEFL_GAl4dbd_KLF4_1-329_with_old_GAL4.txt.xdna 7487 bp DNA circular 2/12/2020
DEFINITION
ACCESSION
VERSION
SOURCE
  ORGANISM
COMMENT     Serial Cloner Genbank Format
COMMENT     SerialCloner_Type=DNA
COMMENT     SerialCloner_Comments=
COMMENT     SerialCloner_Ends=0,0,,0,
FEATURES             Location/Qualifiers
     promoter        218..1484
                     /label=EF-1a
                     /SerialCloner_Color=&h84A4C0
                     /SerialCloner_Show=True
                     /SerialCloner_Protect=True
                     /SerialCloner_Arrow=True
                     /SerialCloner_Desc=vntifkey="29" - label=EF-1a - 218..1484
                     \
     misc_feature    1507..1519
                     /label=SfiI A
                     /SerialCloner_Color=&h80FF00
                     /SerialCloner_Show=True
                     /SerialCloner_Protect=False
                     /SerialCloner_Arrow=True
     misc_feature    1548..1988
                     /label=Gal4 DNA-binding domain
                     /SerialCloner_Color=&hFF8000
                     /SerialCloner_Show=True
                     /SerialCloner_Protect=False
                     /SerialCloner_Arrow=True
     misc_feature    2003..2995
                     /label=KLF4 1-329
                     /SerialCloner_Color=&h84A4C0
                     /SerialCloner_Show=True
                     /SerialCloner_Protect=True
                     /SerialCloner_Arrow=True
                     /SerialCloner_Desc=note="Fragment extracted from pCEFL
                     GAl4dbd KLF4 1-329.txt.xdna [993 nt] : (BamHI[1988] /
                     NotI[2984]) \
     CDS             4192..4986
                     /label=Neomycin\(G418\resistance)
                     /SerialCloner_Color=&h84A4C0
                     /SerialCloner_Show=True
                     /SerialCloner_Protect=True
                     /SerialCloner_Arrow=True
                     /SerialCloner_Desc=vntifkey="4" -
                     label=Neomycin(G418resistance) - 2766..3560 \
     polyA_signal    3083..3307
                     /label=BGH\pA\signal
                     /SerialCloner_Color=&h84A4C0
                     /SerialCloner_Show=True
                     /SerialCloner_Protect=True
                     /SerialCloner_Arrow=True
                     /SerialCloner_Desc=vntifkey="25" - label=BGHpAsignal -
                     1657..1881 \
     primer_bind     complement(5326..5346)
                     /label=M13-rev
                     /SerialCloner_Color=&h008B8B
                     /SerialCloner_Show=True
                     /SerialCloner_Protect=False
                     /SerialCloner_Arrow=True
     primer_bind     complement(3040..3057)
                     /label=SP6
                     /SerialCloner_Color=&h008B8B
                     /SerialCloner_Show=True
                     /SerialCloner_Protect=False
                     /SerialCloner_Arrow=True
     rep_origin      complement(5714..6342)
                     /label=ColE1 origin
                     /SerialCloner_Color=&h4682B4
                     /SerialCloner_Show=True
                     /SerialCloner_Protect=False
                     /SerialCloner_Arrow=True
     misc_binding    complement(5352..5374)
                     /label=LacO
                     /SerialCloner_Color=&h6495ED
                     /SerialCloner_Show=True
                     /SerialCloner_Protect=False
                     /SerialCloner_Arrow=True
     CDS             complement(6494..7153)
                     /label=AmpR
                     /SerialCloner_Color=&h8FBC8F
                     /SerialCloner_Show=True
                     /SerialCloner_Protect=False
                     /SerialCloner_Arrow=True
     CDS             4195..4986
                     /label=Kan/neoR
                     /SerialCloner_Color=&h8FBC8F
                     /SerialCloner_Show=True
                     /SerialCloner_Protect=False
                     /SerialCloner_Arrow=True
     Promoter        complement(7393..7421)
                     /label=Amp prom
                     /SerialCloner_Color=&h4682B4
                     /SerialCloner_Show=True
                     /SerialCloner_Protect=False
                     /SerialCloner_Arrow=True
     Promoter        complement(5379..5408)
                     /label=lac
                     /SerialCloner_Color=&h4682B4
                     /SerialCloner_Show=True
                     /SerialCloner_Protect=False
                     /SerialCloner_Arrow=True
     misc_feature    3976..4053
                     /label=SV40 ORI
                     /SerialCloner_Color=&h4682B4
                     /SerialCloner_Show=True
                     /SerialCloner_Protect=False
                     /SerialCloner_Arrow=True
     terminator      3080..3307
                     /label=bGH PA
                     /SerialCloner_Color=&hFF8000
                     /SerialCloner_Show=True
                     /SerialCloner_Protect=False
                     /SerialCloner_Arrow=True
     misc_feature    3011..3023
                     /label=SfiI B
                     /SerialCloner_Color=&h80FF80
                     /SerialCloner_Show=True
                     /SerialCloner_Protect=False
                     /SerialCloner_Arrow=True
ORIGIN
        1 gacggatcgg gagatcgatc tcccgatccc ctatggtcga ctctcagtac aatctgctct
       61 gatgccgcat agttaagcca gtatctgctc cctgcttgtg tgttggaggt cgctgagtag
      121 tgcgcgagca aaatttaagc tacaacaagg caaggcttga ccgacaattg catgaagaat
      181 ctgcttaggg ttaggcgttt tgcgctgctt cgagcttgca aagatggata aagttttaaa
      241 cagagaggaa tctttgcagc taatggacct tgtaggtctt gaaaggagtg ggaattggct
      301 ccggtgcccg tcagtgggca gagcgcacat cgcccacagt ccccgagaag ttggggggag
      361 gggtcggcaa ttgaaccggt gcctagagaa ggtggcgcgg ggtaaactgg gaaagtgatg
      421 tcgtgtactg gctccgcctt tttcccgagg gtgggggaga accgtatata agtgcagtag
      481 tcgccgtgaa cgttcttttt cgcaacgggt ttgccgccag aacacaggta agtgccgtgt
      541 gtggttcccg cgggcctggc ctctttacgg gttatggccc ttgcgtgcct tgaattactt
      601 ccacgcccct ggctgcagta cgtgattctt gatcccgagc ttcgggttgg aagtgggtgg
      661 gagagttcga ggccttgcgc ttaaggagcc ccttcgcctc gtgcttgagt tgaggcctgg
      721 cctgggcgct ggggccgccg cgtgcgaatc tggtggcacc ttcgcgcctg tctcgctgct
      781 ttcgataagt ctctagccat ttaaaatttt tgatgacctg ctgcgacgct ttttttctgg
      841 caagatagtc ttgtaaatgc gggccaagat cgatctgcac actggtattt cggtttttgg
      901 ggccgcgggc ggcgacgggg cccgtgcgtc ccagcgcaca tgttcggcga ggcggggcct
      961 gcgagcgcgg ccaccgagaa tcggacgggg gtagtctcaa gctggccggc ctgctctggt
     1021 gcctggcctc gcgccgccgt gtatcgcccc gccctgggcg gcaaggctgg cccggtcggc
     1081 accagttgcg tgagcggaaa gatggccgct tcccggccct gctgcaggga gctcaaaatg
     1141 gaggacgcgg cgctcgggag agcgggcggg tgagtcaccc acacaaagga aaagggcctt
     1201 tccgtcctca gccgtcgctt catgtgactc cacggagtac cgggcgccgt ccaggcacct
     1261 cgattagttc tcgagctttt ggagtacgtc gtctttaggt tggggggagg ggttttatgc
     1321 gatggagttt ccccacactg agtgggtgga gactgaagtt aggccagctt gggcacttga
     1381 tgtaattctc cttggaattt gccctttttg agtttggatc ttggttcatt ctcaagcctc
     1441 agacagtggt tcaaagtttt tttcttccat ttcaggtgtc gtgagaattg gcgaagctca
     1501 gttaacggcc attgtggcca tcaagctTGA AGCAAGCCTC CTGAAAGATG AAGCTACTGT
     1561 CTTCTATCGA ACAAGCATGC GATATTTGCC GACTTAAAAA GCTCAAGTGC TCCAAAGAAA
     1621 AACCGAAGTG CGCCAAGTGT CTGAAGAACA ACTGGGAGTG TCGCTACTCT CCCAAAACCA
     1681 AAAGGTCTCC GCTGACTAGG GCACATCTGA CAGAAGTGGA ATCAAGGCTA GAAAGACTGG
     1741 AACAGCTATT TCTACTGATT TTTCCTCGAG AAGACCTTGA CATGATTTTG AAAATGGATT
     1801 CTTTACAGGA TATAAAAGCA TTGTTAACAG GATTATTTGT ACAAGATAAT GTGAATAAAG
     1861 ATGCCGTCAC AGATAGATTG GCTTCAGTGG AGACTGATAT GCCTCTAACA TTGAGACAGC
     1921 ATAGAATAAG TGCGACATCA TCATCGGAAG AGAGTAGTAA CAAAGGTCAA AGACAGTTGA
     1981 CTGTATCGCC GGAATTTGga tccAtgaggc agccacctgg cgagtctgac atggctgtca
     2041 gcgacgcgct gctcccatct ttctccacgt tcgcgtctgg cccggcggga agggagaaga
     2101 cactgcgtca agcaggtgcc ccgaataacc gctggcggga ggagctctcc cacatgaagc
     2161 gacttccccc agtgcttccc ggccgcccct atgacctggc ggcggcgacc gtggccacag
     2221 acctggagag cggcggagcc ggtgcggctt gcggcggtag caacctggcg cccctacctc
     2281 ggagagagac cgaggagttc aacgatctcc tggacctgga ctttattctc tccaattcgc
     2341 tgacccatcc tccggagtca gtggccgcca ccgtgtcctc gtcagcgtca gcctcctctt
     2401 cgtcgtcgcc gtcgagcagc ggccctgcca gcgcgccctc cacctgcagc ttcacctatc
     2461 cgatccgggc cgggaacgac ccgggcgtgg cgccgggcgg cacgggcgga ggcctcctct
     2521 atggcaggga gtccgctccc cctccgacgg ctcccttcaa cctggcggac atcaacgacg
     2581 tgagcccctc gggcggcttc gtggccgagc tcctgcggcc agaattggac ccggtgtaca
     2641 ttccgccgca gcagccgcag ccgccaggtg gcgggctgat gggcaagttc gtgctgaagg
     2701 cgtcgctgag cgcccctggc agcgagtacg gcagcccgtc ggtcatcagc gtcagcaaag
     2761 gcagccctga cggcagccac ccggtggtgg tggcgcccta caacggcggg ccgccgcgca
     2821 cgtgccccaa gatcaagcag gaggcggtct cttcgtgcac ccacttgggc gctggacccc
     2881 ctctcagcaa tggccaccgg ccggctgcac acgacttccc cctggggcgg cagctcccca
     2941 gcaggactac cccgaccctg ggtCTTGAGG AAGTGCTGAG CAGCAGGGAC TAAGCggccg
     3001 cactcgagat ggccctagcg gcctctagag ggccctattc tatagtgtca cctaaatgct
     3061 agagctcgct gatcagcctc gactgtgcct tctagttgcc agccatctgt tgtttgcccc
     3121 tcccccgtgc cttccttgac cctggaaggt gccactccca ctgtcctttc ctaataaaat
     3181 gaggaaattg catcgcattg tctgagtagg tgtcattcta ttctgggggg tggggtgggg
     3241 caggacagca agggggagga ttgggaagac aatagcaggc atgctgggga tgcggtgggc
     3301 tctatggctt ctgaggcgga aagaaccagc tggggctcta gggggtatcc ccnnnnnnnn
     3361 nnnnnnnnnn nnnnnnnnnn nnnnnnnnnn nnnnnnnnnn nnnnnnnnnn nnnnnnnnnn
     3421 nnnnnnnnnn nnnnnnnnnn nnnnnnnnnn nnnnnnnnnn nnnnnnnnnn nnnnnncnnn
     3481 nnnnnnnnnn nnnnnnnnnn nnnnnnnnnc annnnnnnnn nnnnnnnnnn nnnnnnnnnn
     3541 nnnnnnnnnn nnnnnnnnnn nnnnnnnnan nnnnnnnnnn nnnnnnnnnn nnnnnnnnnn
     3601 nnnnnnnnnn nnnnnnnncc tttgacgttg gagtccacgt tctttnnnnn nnnnnnnnnn
     3661 nnnnnnnnnn nnnnnnnnnn nnaccctatc tcggtctatt cttttgattt ataagggatt
     3721 ttggggattt cggcctattg gttaaaaaat gagctgattt aacaaaaatt taacgcgaat
     3781 taattctgtg gaatgtgtgt cagttagggt gtggaaagtc cccaggctcc ccaggcaggc
     3841 agaagtatgc aaagcatgca tctcaattag tcagcaacca ggtgtggaaa gtccccaggc
     3901 tccccagcag gcagaagtat gcaaagcatg catctcaatt agtcagcaac catagtcccg
     3961 cccctaactc cgcccatccc gcccctaact ccgcccagtt ccgcccattc tccgccccat
     4021 ggctgactaa ttttttttat ttatgcagag gccgaggccg cctctgcctc tgagctattc
     4081 cagaagtagt gaggaggctt ttttggaggc ctaggctttt gcaaaaagct cccgggagct
     4141 tgtatatcca ttttcggatc tgatcaagag acaggatgag gatcgtttcg catgattgaa
     4201 caagatggat tgcacgcagg ttctccggcc gcttgggtgg agaggctatt cggctatgac
     4261 tgggcacaac agacaatcgg ctgctctgat gccgccgtgt tccggctgtc agcgcagggg
     4321 cgcccggttc tttttgtcaa gaccgacctg tccggtgccc tgaatgaact gcaggacgag
     4381 gcagcgcggc tatcgtggct ggccacgacg ggcgttcctt gcgcagctgt gctcgacgtt
     4441 gtcactgaag cgggaaggga ctggctgcta ttgggcgaag tgccggggca ggatctcctg
     4501 tcatctcacc ttgctcctgc cgagaaagta tccatcatgg ctgatgcaat gcggcggctg
     4561 catacgcttg atccggctac ctgcccattc gaccaccaag cgaaacatcg catcgagcga
     4621 gcacgtactc ggatggaagc cggtcttgtc gatcaggatg atctggacga agagcatcag
     4681 gggctcgcgc cagccgaact gttcgccagg ctcaaggcgc gcatgcccga cggcgaggat
     4741 ctcgtcgtga cccatggcga tgcctgcttg ccgaatatca tggtggaaaa tggccgcttt
     4801 tctggattca tcgactgtgg ccggctgggt gtggcggacc gctatcagga catagcgttg
     4861 gctacccgtg atattgctga agagcttggc ggcgaatggg ctgaccgctt cctcgtgctt
     4921 tacggtatcg ccgctcccga ttcgcagcgc atcgccttct atcgccttct tgacgagttc
     4981 ttctgagcgg gactctgggg ttcgaaatga ccgaccaagc gacgcccaac ctgccatcac
     5041 gagatttcga ttccaccgcc gccttctatg aaaggttggg cttcggaatc gttttccggg
     5101 acgccggctg gatgatcctc cagcgcgggg atctcatgct ggagttcttc gcccacccca
     5161 acttgtttat tgcagcttat aatggttaca aataaagcaa tagcatcaca aatttcacaa
     5221 ataaagcatt tttttcactg cattctagtt gtggtttgtc caaactcatc aatgtatctt
     5281 atcatgtctg tataccgtcg acctctagct agagcttggc gtaatcatgg tcatagctgt
     5341 ttcctgtgtg aaattgttat ccgctcacaa ttccacacaa catacgagcc ggaagcataa
     5401 agtgtaaagc ctggggtgcc taatgagtga gctaactcac attaattgcg ttgcgctcac
     5461 tgcccgcttt ccagtcggga aacctgtcgt gccagctgca ttaatgaatc ggccaacgcg
     5521 cggggagagg cggtttgcgt attgggcgct cttccgcttc ctcgctcact gactcgctgc
     5581 gctcggtcgt tcggctgcgg cgagcggtat cagctcactc aaaggcggta atacggttat
     5641 ccacagaatc aggggataac gcaggaaaga acatgtgagc aaaaggccag caaaaggcca
     5701 ggaaccgtaa aaaggccgcg ttgctggcgt ttttccatag gctccgcccc cctgacgagc
     5761 atcacaaaaa tcgacgctca agtcagaggt ggcgaaaccc gacaggacta taaagatacc
     5821 aggcgtttcc ccctggaagc tccctcgtgc gctctcctgt tccgaccctg ccgcttaccg
     5881 gatacctgtc cgcctttctc ccttcgggaa gcgtggcgct ttctcaatgc tcacgctgta
     5941 ggtatctcag ttcggtgtag gtcgttcgct ccaagctggg ctgtgtgcac gaaccccccg
     6001 ttcagcccga ccgctgcgcc ttatccggta actatcgtct tgagtccaac ccggtaagac
     6061 acgacttatc gccactggca gcagccactg gtaacaggat tagcagagcg aggtatgtag
     6121 gcggtgctac agagttcttg aagtggtggc ctaactacgg ctacactaga aggacagtat
     6181 ttggtatctg cgctctgctg aagccagtta ccttcggaaa aagagttggt agctcttgat
     6241 ccggcaaaca aaccaccgct ggtagcggtg gtttttttgt ttgcaagcag cagattacgc
     6301 gcagaaaaaa aggatctcaa gaagatcctt tgatcttttc tacggggtct gacgctcagt
     6361 ggaacgaaaa ctcacgttaa gggattttgg tcatgagatt atcaaaaagg atcttcacct
     6421 agatcctttt aaattaaaaa tgaagtttta aatcaatcta aagtatatat gagtaaactt
     6481 ggtctgacag ttaccaatgc ttaatcagtg aggcacctat ctcagcgatc tgtctatttc
     6541 gttcatccat agttgcctga ctccccgtcg tgtagataac tacgatacgg gagggcttac
     6601 catctggccc cagtgctgca atgataccgc gagacccacg ctcaccggct ccagatttat
     6661 cagcaataaa ccagccagcc ggaagggccg agcgcagaag tggtcctgca actttatccg
     6721 cctccatcca gtctattaat tgttgccggg aagctagagt aagtagttcg ccagttaata
     6781 gtttgcgcaa cgttgttgcc attgctacag gcatcgtggt gtcacgctcg tcgtttggta
     6841 tggcttcatt cagctccggt tcccaacgat caaggcgagt tacatgatcc cccatgttgt
     6901 gcaaaaaagc ggttagctcc ttcggtcctc cgatcgttgt cagaagtaag ttggccgcag
     6961 tgttatcact catggttatg gcagcactgc ataattctct tactgtcatg ccatccgtaa
     7021 gatgcttttc tgtgactggt gagtactcaa ccaagtcatt ctgagaatag tgtatgcggc
     7081 gaccgagttg ctcttgcccg gcgtcaatac gggataatac cgcgccacat agcagaactt
     7141 taaaagtgct catcattgga aaacgttctt cggggcgaaa actctcaagg atcttaccgc
     7201 tgttgagatc cagttcgatg taacccactc gtgcacccaa ctgatcttca gcatctttta
     7261 ctttcaccag cgtttctggg tgagcaaaaa caggaaggca aaatgccgca aaaaagggaa
     7321 taagggcgac acggaaatgt tgaatactca tactcttcct ttttcaatat tattgaagca
     7381 tttatcaggg ttattgtctc atgagcggat acatatttga atgtatttag aaaaataaac
     7441 aaataggggt tccgcgcaca tttccccgaa aagtgccacc tgacgtc
//
