LOCUS       Exported 7486 bp ds-DNA circular SYN 12-MAY-2021
DEFINITION  GAL4-DNA binding domain fusion protein with the 329 N-terminal amino
            acids of human KLF4.
ACCESSION   .
VERSION     .
KEYWORDS    pCEFL GAL4dbd-KLF4 1-329
SOURCE      synthetic DNA construct
  ORGANISM  synthetic DNA construct
REFERENCE   1 (bases 1 to 7486)
  AUTHORS   Yuan Y., Park J., Feng A., Awasthi P., Wang Z., Chen Q.,
            Iglesias-Bartolome R.
  TITLE     YAP1/TAZ-TEAD transcriptional networks maintain skin homeostasis by
            regulating cell proliferation and limiting KLF4 activity
  JOURNAL   Nat Commun 11, 1472 (2020).
REFERENCE   2 (bases 1 to 7486)
  AUTHORS   .
  TITLE     Direct Submission
  JOURNAL   Exported May 12, 2021 from SnapGene Server 1.1.58
            http://www.snapgene.com
FEATURES             Location/Qualifiers
     source          1..7486
                     /organism="synthetic DNA construct"
                     /mol_type="other DNA"
     promoter        1..212
                     /label=EF-1-alpha core promoter
                     /note="core promoter for human elongation factor
                     EF-1-alpha"
     intron          952..1155
                     /label=EF-1-alpha intron A
                     /note="truncated intron upstream of the start codon of
                     human EF-1-alpha"
     primer_bind     1112..1132
                     /label=EF1a-F
                     /note="Human elongation factor-1a promoter, forward primer"
     CDS             1229..1669
                     /codon_start=1
                     /gene="Saccharomyces cerevisiae GAL4 (truncated)"
                     /product="DNA binding domain of the GAL4 transcriptional
                     activator"
                     /label=GAL4 DNA binding domain
                     /translation="MKLLSSIEQACDICRLKKLKCSKEKPKCAKCLKNNWECRYSPKTK
                     RSPLTRAHLTEVESRLERLEQLFLLIFPREDLDMILKMDSLQDIKALLTGLFVQDNVNK
                     DAVTDRLASVETDMPLTLRQHRISATSSSEESSNKGQRQLTVS"
     promoter        complement(2723..2741)
                     /label=SP6 promoter
                     /note="promoter for bacteriophage SP6 RNA polymerase"
     primer_bind     complement(2724..2741)
                     /label=SP6
                     /note="SP6 promoter, forward primer"
     primer_bind     complement(2761..2778)
                     /label=BGH-rev
                     /note="Bovine growth hormone terminator, reverse primer.
                     Also called BGH reverse"
     polyA_signal    2767..2991
                     /label=bGH poly(A) signal
                     /note="bovine growth hormone polyadenylation signal"
     rep_origin      3037..3465
                     /direction=RIGHT
                     /label=f1 ori
                     /note="f1 bacteriophage origin of replication; arrow
                     indicates direction of (+) strand synthesis"
     primer_bind     complement(3124..3143)
                     /label=F1ori-R
                     /note="F1 origin, reverse primer"
     primer_bind     3334..3355
                     /label=F1ori-F
                     /note="F1 origin, forward primer"
     primer_bind     complement(3474..3494)
                     /label=pBABE 3'
                     /note="SV40 enhancer, reverse primer for pBABE vectors"
     promoter        3479..3808
                     /label=SV40 promoter
                     /note="SV40 enhancer and early promoter"
     rep_origin      3659..3794
                     /label=SV40 ori
                     /note="SV40 origin of replication"
     primer_bind     3721..3740
                     /label=SV40pro-F
                     /note="SV40 promoter/origin, forward primer"
     CDS             3875..4669
                     /codon_start=1
                     /gene="aph(3')-II (or nptII)"
                     /product="aminoglycoside phosphotransferase from Tn5"
                     /label=NeoR/KanR
                     /note="confers resistance to neomycin, kanamycin, and G418
                     (Geneticin(R))"
                     /translation="MIEQDGLHAGSPAAWVERLFGYDWAQQTIGCSDAAVFRLSAQGRP
                     VLFVKTDLSGALNELQDEAARLSWLATTGVPCAAVLDVVTEAGRDWLLLGEVPGQDLLS
                     SHLAPAEKVSIMADAMRRLHTLDPATCPFDHQAKHRIERARTRMEAGLVDQDDLDEEHQ
                     GLAPAELFARLKARMPDGEDLVVTHGDACLPNIMVENGRFSGFIDCGRLGVADRYQDIA
                     LATRDIAEELGGEWADRFLVLYGIAAPDSQRIAFYRLLDEFF"
     primer_bind     complement(3929..3948)
                     /label=Neo-R
                     /note="Neomycin resistance gene, reverse primer"
     primer_bind     4539..4558
                     /label=Neo-F
                     /note="Neomycin resistance gene, forward primer"
     polyA_signal    4843..4964
                     /label=SV40 poly(A) signal
                     /note="SV40 polyadenylation signal"
     primer_bind     complement(4880..4899)
                     /label=SV40pA-R
                     /note="SV40 polyA, reverse primer"
     primer_bind     4934..4953
                     /label=EBV-rev
                     /note="SV40 polyA terminator, reverse primer"
     primer_bind     complement(5013..5029)
                     /label=M13 rev
                     /note="common sequencing primer, one of multiple similar
                     variants"
     primer_bind     complement(5013..5029)
                     /label=M13 Reverse
                     /note="In lacZ gene. Also called M13-rev"
     primer_bind     complement(5026..5048)
                     /label=M13/pUC Reverse
                     /note="In lacZ gene"
     protein_bind    5037..5053
                     /label=lac operator
                     /bound_moiety="lac repressor encoded by lacI"
                     /note="The lac repressor binds to the lac operator to
                     inhibit transcription in E. coli. This inhibition can be
                     relieved by adding lactose or
                     isopropyl-beta-D-thiogalactopyranoside (IPTG)."
     promoter        complement(5061..5091)
                     /label=lac promoter
                     /note="promoter for the E. coli lac operon"
     protein_bind    5106..5127
                     /label=CAP binding site
                     /bound_moiety="E. coli catabolite activator protein"
                     /note="CAP binding activates transcription in the presence
                     of cAMP."
     primer_bind     complement(5244..5261)
                     /label=L4440
                     /note="L4440 vector, forward primer"
     rep_origin      complement(5415..6003)
                     /direction=LEFT
                     /label=ori
                     /note="high-copy-number ColE1/pMB1/pBR322/pUC origin of
                     replication"
     primer_bind     complement(5495..5514)
                     /label=pBR322ori-F
                     /note="pBR322 origin, forward primer"
     CDS             complement(6174..7034)
                     /codon_start=1
                     /gene="bla"
                     /product="beta-lactamase"
                     /label=AmpR
                     /note="confers resistance to ampicillin, carbenicillin, and
                     related antibiotics"
                     /translation="MSIQHFRVALIPFFAAFCLPVFAHPETLVKVKDAEDQLGARVGYI
                     ELDLNSGKILESFRPEERFPMMSTFKVLLCGAVLSRIDAGQEQLGRRIHYSQNDLVEYS
                     PVTEKHLTDGMTVRELCSAAITMSDNTAANLLLTTIGGPKELTAFLHNMGDHVTRLDRW
                     EPELNEAIPNDERDTTMPVAMATTLRKLLTGELLTLASRQQLIDWMEADKVAGPLLRSA
                     LPAGWFIADKSGAGERGSRGIIAALGPDGKPSRIVVIYTTGSQATMDERNRQIAEIGAS
                     LIKHW"
     primer_bind     6797..6816
                     /label=Amp-R
                     /note="Ampicillin resistance gene, reverse primer"
     promoter        complement(7035..7139)
                     /gene="bla"
                     /label=AmpR promoter
     primer_bind     complement(7218..7237)
                     /label=pRS-marker
                     /note="pRS vectors, use to sequence yeast selectable
                     marker"
ORIGIN
        1 gggcagagcg cacatcgccc acagtccccg agaagttggg gggaggggtc ggcaattgaa
       61 ccggtgccta gagaaggtgg cgcggggtaa actgggaaag tgatgtcgtg tactggctcc
      121 gcctttttcc cgagggtggg ggagaaccgt atataagtgc agtagtcgcc gtgaacgttc
      181 tttttcgcaa cgggtttgcc gccagaacac aggtaagtgc cgtgtgtggt tcccgcgggc
      241 ctggcctctt tacgggttat ggcccttgcg tgccttgaat tacttccacc tggctgcagt
      301 acgtgattct tgatcccgag cttcgggttg gaagtgggtg ggagagttcg aggccttgcg
      361 cttaaggagc cccttcgcct cgtgcttgag ttgaggcctg gcctgggcgc tggggccgcc
      421 gcgtgcgaat ctggtggcac cttcgcgcct gtctcgctgc tttcgataag tctctagcca
      481 tttaaaattt ttgatgacct gctgcgacgc tttttttctg gcaagatagt cttgtaaatg
      541 cgggccaaga tcgatctgca cactggtatt tcggtttttg gggccgcggg cggcgacggg
      601 gcccgtgcgt cccagcgcac atgttcggcg aggcggggcc tgcgagcgcg gccaccgaga
      661 atcggacggg ggtagtctca agctggccgg cctgctctgg tgcctggcct cgcgccgccg
      721 tgtatcgccc cgccctgggc ggcaaggctg gcccggtcgg caccagttgc gtgagcggaa
      781 agatggccgc ttcccggccc tgctgcaggg agctcaaaat ggaggacgcg gcgctcggga
      841 gagcgggcgg gtgagtcacc cacacaaagg aaaagggcct ttccgtcctc agccgtcgct
      901 tcatgtgact ccacggagta ccgggcgccg tccaggcacc tcgattagtt ctcgagcttt
      961 tggagtacgt cgtctttagg ttggggggag gggttttatg cgatggagtt tccccacact
     1021 gagtgggtgg agactgaagt taggccagct tggcacttga tgtaattctc cttggaattt
     1081 gccctttttg agtttggatc ttggttcatt ctcaagcctc agacagtggt tcaaagtttt
     1141 tttcttccat ttcaggtgtc gtgaggaatt ggcgaagctc agttaacggc cattgtggcc
     1201 atcaagcttg aagcaagcct cctgaaagat gaagctactg tcttctatcg aacaagcatg
     1261 cgatatttgc cgacttaaaa agctcaagtg ctccaaagaa aaaccgaagt gcgccaagtg
     1321 tctgaagaac aactgggagt gtcgctactc tcccaaaacc aaaaggtctc cgctgactag
     1381 ggcacatctg acagaagtgg aatcaaggct agaaagactg gaacagctat ttctactgat
     1441 ttttcctcga gaagaccttg acatgatttt gaaaatggat tctttacagg atataaaagc
     1501 attgttaaca ggattatttg tacaagataa tgtgaataaa gatgccgtca cagatagatt
     1561 ggcttcagtg gagactgata tgcctctaac attgagacag catagaataa gtgcgacatc
     1621 atcatcggaa gagagtagta acaaaggtca aagacagttg actgtatcgc cggaatttgg
     1681 atccatgagg cagccacctg gcgagtctga catggctgtc agcgacgcgc tgctcccatc
     1741 tttctccacg ttcgcgtctg gcccggcggg aagggagaag acactgcgtc aagcaggtgc
     1801 cccgaataac cgctggcggg aggagctctc ccacatgaag cgacttcccc cagtgcttcc
     1861 cggccgcccc tatgacctgg cggcggcgac cgtggccaca gacctggaga gcggcggagc
     1921 cggtgcggct tgcggcggta gcaacctggc gcccctacct cggagagaga ccgaggagtt
     1981 caacgatctc ctggacctgg actttattct ctccaattcg ctgacccatc ctccggagtc
     2041 agtggccgcc accgtgtcct cgtcagcgtc agcctcctct tcgtcgtcgc cgtcgagcag
     2101 cggccctgcc agcgcgccct ccacctgcag cttcacctat ccgatccggg ccgggaacga
     2161 cccgggcgtg gcgccgggcg gcacgggcgg aggcctcctc tatggcaggg agtccgctcc
     2221 ccctccgacg gctcccttca acctggcgga catcaacgac gtgagcccct cgggcggctt
     2281 cgtggccgag ctcctgcggc cagaattgga cccggtgtac attccgccgc agcagccgca
     2341 gccgccaggt ggcgggctga tgggcaagtt cgtgctgaag gcgtcgctga gcgcccctgg
     2401 cagcgagtac ggcagcccgt cggtcatcag cgtcagcaaa ggcagccctg acggcagcca
     2461 cccggtggtg gtggcgccct acaacggcgg gccgccgcgc acgtgcccca agatcaagca
     2521 ggaggcggtc tcttcgtgca cccacttggg cgctggaccc cctctcagca atggccaccg
     2581 gccggctgca cacgacttcc ccctggggcg gcagctcccc agcaggacta ccccgaccct
     2641 gggtcttgag gaagtgctga gcagcaggga ctaagcggcc gcactcgaga tatcggcctc
     2701 cagggcctct agagggccct attctatagt gtcacctaaa tgctagagct cgctgatcag
     2761 cctcgactgt gccttctagt tgccagccat ctgttgtttg cccctccccc gtgccttcct
     2821 tgaccctgga aggtgccact cccactgtcc tttcctaata aaatgaggaa attgcatcgc
     2881 attgtctgag taggtgtcat tctattctgg ggggtggggt ggggcaggac agcaaggggg
     2941 aggattggga agacaatagc aggcatgctg gggatgcggt gggctctatg gcttctgagg
     3001 cggaaagaac cagctggggc tctagggggt atccccnnnn nnnnnnnnnn nnnnnnnnnn
     3061 nnnnnnnnnn nnnnnnnnnn nnnnnnnnnn nnnnnnnnnn nnnnnnnnnn nnnnnnnnnn
     3121 nnnnnnnnnn nnnnnnnnnn nnnnnnnnnn nnnnnnnnnn cnnnnnnnnn nnnnnnnnnn
     3181 nnnnnnnnnn nnnnnnnnnn nnnnnnnnnn nnnnnnnnnn nnnnnnnnnn nnnnnnnnnn
     3241 nnnnnnnnnn nnannnnnnn nnnnnnnnnn nnnnnnnnnn nnnnnnnnnn nnnnnnnnnn
     3301 nncctttgac gttggagtcc acgttcttta atagtggact cttgttccaa actggaacaa
     3361 cactcaaccc tatctcggtc tattcttttg atttataagg gattttgccg atttcggcct
     3421 attggttaaa aaatgagctg atttaacaaa aatttaacgc gaattaattc tgtggaatgt
     3481 gtgtcagtta gggtgtggaa agtccccagg ctccccagca ggcagaagta tgcaaagcat
     3541 gcatctcaat tagtcagcaa ccaggtgtgg aaagtcccca ggctccccag caggcagaag
     3601 tatgcaaagc atgcatctca attagtcagc aaccatagtc ccgcccctaa ctccgcccat
     3661 cccgccccta actccgccca gttccgccca ttctccgccc catggctgac taattttttt
     3721 tatttatgca gaggccgagg ccgcctctgc ctctgagcta ttccagaagt agtgaggagg
     3781 cttttttgga ggcctaggct tttgcaaaaa gctcccggga gcttgtatat ccattttcgg
     3841 atctgatcaa gagacaggat gaggatcgtt tcgcatgatt gaacaagatg gattgcacgc
     3901 aggttctccg gccgcttggg tggagaggct attcggctat gactgggcac aacagacaat
     3961 cggctgctct gatgccgccg tgttccggct gtcagcgcag gggcgcccgg ttctttttgt
     4021 caagaccgac ctgtccggtg ccctgaatga actgcaggac gaggcagcgc ggctatcgtg
     4081 gctggccacg acgggcgttc cttgcgcagc tgtgctcgac gttgtcactg aagcgggaag
     4141 ggactggctg ctattgggcg aagtgccggg gcaggatctc ctgtcatctc accttgctcc
     4201 tgccgagaaa gtatccatca tggctgatgc aatgcggcgg ctgcatacgc ttgatccggc
     4261 tacctgccca ttcgaccacc aagcgaaaca tcgcatcgag cgagcacgta ctcggatgga
     4321 agccggtctt gtcgatcagg atgatctgga cgaagagcat caggggctcg cgccagccga
     4381 actgttcgcc aggctcaagg cgcgcatgcc cgacggcgag gatctcgtcg tgacccatgg
     4441 cgatgcctgc ttgccgaata tcatggtgga aaatggccgc ttttctggat tcatcgactg
     4501 tggccggctg ggtgtggcgg accgctatca ggacatagcg ttggctaccc gtgatattgc
     4561 tgaagagctt ggcggcgaat gggctgaccg cttcctcgtg ctttacggta tcgccgctcc
     4621 cgattcgcag cgcatcgcct tctatcgcct tcttgacgag ttcttctgag cgggactctg
     4681 gggttcgaaa tgaccgacca agcgacgccc aacctgccat cacgagattt cgattccacc
     4741 gccgccttct atgaaaggtt gggcttcgga atcgttttcc gggacgccgg ctggatgatc
     4801 ctccagcgcg gggatctcat gctggagttc ttcgcccacc ccaacttgtt tattgcagct
     4861 tataatggtt acaaataaag caatagcatc acaaatttca caaataaagc atttttttca
     4921 ctgcattcta gttgtggttt gtccaaactc atcaatgtat cttatcatgt ctgtataccg
     4981 tcgacctcta gctagagctt ggcgtaatca tggtcatagc tgtttcctgt gtgaaattgt
     5041 tatccgctca caattccaca caacatacga gccggaagca taaagtgtaa agcctggggt
     5101 gcctaatgag tgagctaact cacattaatt gcgttgcgct cactgcccgc tttccagtcg
     5161 ggaaacctgt cgtgccagct gcattaatga atcggccaac gcgcggggag aggcggtttg
     5221 cgtattgggc gctcttccgc ttcctcgctc actgactcgc tgcgctcggt cgttcggctg
     5281 cggcgagcgg tatcagctca ctcaaaggcg gtaatacggt tatccacaga atcaggggat
     5341 aacgcaggaa agaacatgtg agcaaaaggc cagcaaaagg ccaggaaccg taaaaaggcc
     5401 gcgttgctgg cgtttttcca taggctccgc ccccctgacg agcatcacaa aaatcgacgc
     5461 tcaagtcaga ggtggcgaaa cccgacagga ctataaagat accaggcgtt tccccctgga
     5521 agctccctcg tgcgctctcc tgttccgacc ctgccgctta ccggatacct gtccgccttt
     5581 ctcccttcgg gaagcgtggc gctttctcat agctcacgct gtaggtatct cagttcggtg
     5641 taggtcgttc gctccaagct gggctgtgtg cacgaacccc ccgttcagcc cgaccgctgc
     5701 gccttatccg gtaactatcg tcttgagtcc aacccggtaa gacacgactt atcgccactg
     5761 gcagcagcca ctggtaacag gattagcaga gcgaggtatg taggcggtgc tacagagttc
     5821 ttgaagtggt ggcctaacta cggctacact agaagaacag tatttggtat ctgcgctctg
     5881 ctgaagccag ttaccttcgg aaaaagagtt ggtagctctt gatccggcaa acaaaccacc
     5941 gctggtagcg gtggtttttt tgtttgcaag cagcagatta cgcgcagaaa aaaaggatct
     6001 caagaagatc ctttgatctt ttctacgggg tctgacgctc agtggaacga aaactcacgt
     6061 taagggattt tggtcatgag attatcaaaa aggatcttca cctagatcct tttaaattaa
     6121 aaatgaagtt ttaaatcaat ctaaagtata tatgagtaaa cttggtctga cagttaccaa
     6181 tgcttaatca gtgaggcacc tatctcagcg atctgtctat ttcgttcatc catagttgcc
     6241 tgactccccg tcgtgtagat aactacgata cgggagggct taccatctgg ccccagtgct
     6301 gcaatgatac cgcgagaccc acgctcaccg gctccagatt tatcagcaat aaaccagcca
     6361 gccggaaggg ccgagcgcag aagtggtcct gcaactttat ccgcctccat ccagtctatt
     6421 aattgttgcc gggaagctag agtaagtagt tcgccagtta atagtttgcg caacgttgtt
     6481 gccattgcta caggcatcgt ggtgtcacgc tcgtcgtttg gtatggcttc attcagctcc
     6541 ggttcccaac gatcaaggcg agttacatga tcccccatgt tgtgcaaaaa agcggttagc
     6601 tccttcggtc ctccgatcgt tgtcagaagt aagttggccg cagtgttatc actcatggtt
     6661 atggcagcac tgcataattc tcttactgtc atgccatccg taagatgctt ttctgtgact
     6721 ggtgagtact caaccaagtc attctgagaa tagtgtatgc ggcgaccgag ttgctcttgc
     6781 ccggcgtcaa tacgggataa taccgcgcca catagcagaa ctttaaaagt gctcatcatt
     6841 ggaaaacgtt cttcggggcg aaaactctca aggatcttac cgctgttgag atccagttcg
     6901 atgtaaccca ctcgtgcacc caactgatct tcagcatctt ttactttcac cagcgtttct
     6961 gggtgagcaa aaacaggaag gcaaaatgcc gcaaaaaagg gaataagggc gacacggaaa
     7021 tgttgaatac tcatactctt cctttttcaa tattattgaa gcatttatca gggttattgt
     7081 ctcatgagcg gatacatatt tgaatgtatt tagaaaaata aacaaatagg ggttccgcgc
     7141 acatttcccc gaaaagtgcc acctgacgtc gacggatcgg gagatcgatc tcccgatccc
     7201 ctatggtgca ctctcagtac aatctgctct gatgccgcat agttaagcca gtatctgctc
     7261 cctgcttgtg tgttggaggt cgctgagtag tgcgcgagca aaatttaagc tacaacaagg
     7321 caaggcttga ccgacaattg catgaagaat ctgcttaggg ttaggcgttt tgcgctgctt
     7381 cgagctttgc aaagatggat aaagttttaa acagagagga atctttgcag ctaatggacc
     7441 ttctaggtct tgaaaggagt gggaattggc tccggtgccc gtcagt
//
